LOCUS       Exported 6694 bp ds-DNA circular SYN 25-MAR-2022
DEFINITION  This plasmid is in the pT3-EF1a vector without loxP sites flanking
            the inverted repeats of SB (sleeping beauty) sequence. Therefore
            this plasmid can be used with Cre for in vivo studies..
ACCESSION   .
VERSION     .
KEYWORDS    pT3EF1aH-myr-Akt
SOURCE      synthetic DNA construct
  ORGANISM  synthetic DNA construct
REFERENCE   1 (bases 1 to 6694)
  AUTHORS   Ho C, Wang C, Mattu S, Destefanis G, Ladu S, Delogu S, Armbruster J,
            Fan L, Lee SA, Jiang L, Dombrowski F, Evert M, Chen X, Calvisi DF
  TITLE     AKT (v-akt murine thymoma viral oncogene homolog 1) and N-Ras
            (neuroblastoma ras viral oncogene homolog) coactivation in the mouse
            liver promotes rapid carcinogenesis by way of mTOR (mammalian target
            of rapamycin complex 1), FOXM1 (forkhead box M1)/SKP2, and c-Myc
            pathways.
  JOURNAL   Hepatology. 2012 Mar;55(3):833-45. doi: 10.1002/hep.24736. Epub 2011
            Dec 19.
  PUBMED    21993994
REFERENCE   2 (bases 1 to 6694)
  AUTHORS   .
  TITLE     Direct Submission
  JOURNAL   Exported Mar 25, 2022 from SnapGene Server 1.1.58
            http://www.snapgene.com
FEATURES             Location/Qualifiers
     source          1..6694
                     /organism="synthetic DNA construct"
                     /mol_type="other DNA"
     primer_bind     complement(35..52)
                     /label=L4440
                     /note="L4440 vector, forward primer"
     rep_origin      complement(206..794)
                     /direction=LEFT
                     /label=ori
                     /note="high-copy-number ColE1/pMB1/pBR322/pUC origin of
                     replication"
     primer_bind     complement(286..305)
                     /label=pBR322ori-F
                     /note="pBR322 origin, forward primer"
     CDS             complement(965..1825)
                     /codon_start=1
                     /gene="bla"
                     /product="beta-lactamase"
                     /label=AmpR
                     /note="confers resistance to ampicillin, carbenicillin, and
                     related antibiotics"
                     /translation="MSIQHFRVALIPFFAAFCLPVFAHPETLVKVKDAEDQLGARVGYI
                     ELDLNSGKILESFRPEERFPMMSTFKVLLCGAVLSRIDAGQEQLGRRIHYSQNDLVEYS
                     PVTEKHLTDGMTVRELCSAAITMSDNTAANLLLTTIGGPKELTAFLHNMGDHVTRLDRW
                     EPELNEAIPNDERDTTMPVAMATTLRKLLTGELLTLASRQQLIDWMEADKVAGPLLRSA
                     LPAGWFIADKSGAGERGSRGIIAALGPDGKPSRIVVIYTTGSQATMDERNRQIAEIGAS
                     LIKHW"
     primer_bind     1588..1607
                     /label=Amp-R
                     /note="Ampicillin resistance gene, reverse primer"
     promoter        complement(1826..1930)
                     /gene="bla"
                     /label=AmpR promoter
     primer_bind     1998..2016
                     /label=pBRforEco
                     /note="pBR322 vectors, upsteam of EcoRI site, forward
                     primer"
     primer_bind     complement(2054..2076)
                     /label=pGEX 3'
                     /note="pGEX vectors, reverse primer"
     primer_bind     2176..2195
                     /label=pRS-marker
                     /note="pRS vectors, use to sequence yeast selectable
                     marker"
     primer_bind     2389..2411
                     /label=M13/pUC Forward
                     /note="In lacZ gene"
     primer_bind     2403..2420
                     /label=M13 Forward
                     /note="In lacZ gene. Also called M13-F20 or M13 (-21)
                     Forward"
     primer_bind     2404..2420
                     /label=M13 fwd
                     /note="common sequencing primer, one of multiple similar
                     variants"
     primer_bind     complement(2802..2822)
                     /label=pBABE 3'
                     /note="SV40 enhancer, reverse primer for pBABE vectors"
     promoter        2944..4122
                     /label=EF-1-alpha promoter
                     /note="strong constitutive promoter for human elongation
                     factor EF-1-alpha"
     intron          3175..4113
                     /label=EF-1-alpha intron A
                     /note="intron upstream of the start codon of human
                     EF-1-alpha"
     primer_bind     4070..4090
                     /label=EF1a-F
                     /note="Human elongation factor-1a promoter, forward primer"
     protein_bind    4153..4177
                     /gene="mutant version of attB"
                     /label=attB1
                     /bound_moiety="BP Clonase(TM)"
                     /note="recombination site for the Gateway(R) BP reaction"
     CDS             4212..4232
                     /codon_start=1
                     /product="N-myristoylation signal from Src kinase (Pellman
                     et al., 1985; Kaplan et al., 1988)"
                     /label=myr
                     /translation="MGSSKSK"
     CDS             5685..5711
                     /codon_start=1
                     /product="HA (human influenza hemagglutinin) epitope tag"
                     /label=HA
                     /translation="YPYDVPDYA"
     protein_bind    complement(5744..5768)
                     /gene="mutant version of attB"
                     /label=attB2
                     /bound_moiety="BP Clonase(TM)"
                     /note="recombination site for the Gateway(R) BP reaction"
     primer_bind     5796..5815
                     /label=EBV-rev
                     /note="SV40 polyA terminator, reverse primer"
     primer_bind     complement(5850..5867)
                     /label=BGH-rev
                     /note="Bovine growth hormone terminator, reverse primer.
                     Also called BGH reverse"
     polyA_signal    5856..6080
                     /label=bGH poly(A) signal
                     /note="bovine growth hormone polyadenylation signal"
     primer_bind     complement(6498..6514)
                     /label=M13 rev
                     /note="common sequencing primer, one of multiple similar
                     variants"
     primer_bind     complement(6498..6514)
                     /label=M13 Reverse
                     /note="In lacZ gene. Also called M13-rev"
     primer_bind     complement(6511..6533)
                     /label=M13/pUC Reverse
                     /note="In lacZ gene"
     protein_bind    6522..6538
                     /label=lac operator
                     /bound_moiety="lac repressor encoded by lacI"
                     /note="The lac repressor binds to the lac operator to
                     inhibit transcription in E. coli. This inhibition can be
                     relieved by adding lactose or
                     isopropyl-beta-D-thiogalactopyranoside (IPTG)."
     promoter        complement(6546..6576)
                     /label=lac promoter
                     /note="promoter for the E. coli lac operon"
     protein_bind    6591..6612
                     /label=CAP binding site
                     /bound_moiety="E. coli catabolite activator protein"
                     /note="CAP binding activates transcription in the presence
                     of cAMP."
ORIGIN
        1 gaggcggttt gcgtattggg cgctcttccg cttcctcgct cactgactcg ctgcgctcgg
       61 tcgttcggct gcggcgagcg gtatcagctc actcaaaggc ggtaatacgg ttatccacag
      121 aatcagggga taacgcagga aagaacatgt gagcaaaagg ccagcaaaag gccaggaacc
      181 gtaaaaaggc cgcgttgctg gcgtttttcc ataggctccg cccccctgac gagcatcaca
      241 aaaatcgacg ctcaagtcag aggtggcgaa acccgacagg actataaaga taccaggcgt
      301 ttccccctgg aagctccctc gtgcgctctc ctgttccgac cctgccgctt accggatacc
      361 tgtccgcctt tctcccttcg ggaagcgtgg cgctttctca tagctcacgc tgtaggtatc
      421 tcagttcggt gtaggtcgtt cgctccaagc tgggctgtgt gcacgaaccc cccgttcagc
      481 ccgaccgctg cgccttatcc ggtaactatc gtcttgagtc caacccggta agacacgact
      541 tatcgccact ggcagcagcc actggtaaca ggattagcag agcgaggtat gtaggcggtg
      601 ctacagagtt cttgaagtgg tggcctaact acggctacac tagaagaaca gtatttggta
      661 tctgcgctct gctgaagcca gttaccttcg gaaaaagagt tggtagctct tgatccggca
      721 aacaaaccac cgctggtagc ggtggttttt ttgtttgcaa gcagcagatt acgcgcagaa
      781 aaaaaggatc tcaagaagat cctttgatct tttctacggg gtctgacgct cagtggaacg
      841 aaaactcacg ttaagggatt ttggtcatga gattatcaaa aaggatcttc acctagatcc
      901 ttttaaatta aaaatgaagt tttaaatcaa tctaaagtat atatgagtaa acttggtctg
      961 acagttacca atgcttaatc agtgaggcac ctatctcagc gatctgtcta tttcgttcat
     1021 ccatagttgc ctgactcccc gtcgtgtaga taactacgat acgggagggc ttaccatctg
     1081 gccccagtgc tgcaatgata ccgcgagacc cacgctcacc ggctccagat ttatcagcaa
     1141 taaaccagcc agccggaagg gccgagcgca gaagtggtcc tgcaacttta tccgcctcca
     1201 tccagtctat taattgttgc cgggaagcta gagtaagtag ttcgccagtt aatagtttgc
     1261 gcaacgttgt tgccattgct acaggcatcg tggtgtcacg ctcgtcgttt ggtatggctt
     1321 cattcagctc cggttcccaa cgatcaaggc gagttacatg atcccccatg ttgtgcaaaa
     1381 aagcggttag ctccttcggt cctccgatcg ttgtcagaag taagttggcc gcagtgttat
     1441 cactcatggt tatggcagca ctgcataatt ctcttactgt catgccatcc gtaagatgct
     1501 tttctgtgac tggtgagtac tcaaccaagt cattctgaga atagtgtatg cggcgaccga
     1561 gttgctcttg cccggcgtca atacgggata ataccgcgcc acatagcaga actttaaaag
     1621 tgctcatcat tggaaaacgt tcttcggggc gaaaactctc aaggatctta ccgctgttga
     1681 gatccagttc gatgtaaccc actcgtgcac ccaactgatc ttcagcatct tttactttca
     1741 ccagcgtttc tgggtgagca aaaacaggaa ggcaaaatgc cgcaaaaaag ggaataaggg
     1801 cgacacggaa atgttgaata ctcatactct tcctttttca atattattga agcatttatc
     1861 agggttattg tctcatgagc ggatacatat ttgaatgtat ttagaaaaat aaacaaatag
     1921 gggttccgcg cacatttccc cgaaaagtgc cacctgacgt ctaagaaacc attattatca
     1981 tgacattaac ctataaaaat aggcgtatca cgaggccctt tcgtctcgcg cgtttcggtg
     2041 atgacggtga aaacctctga cacatgcagc tcccggagac ggtcacagct tgtctgtaag
     2101 cggatgccgg gagcagacaa gcccgtcagg gcgcgtcagc gggtgttggc gggtgtcggg
     2161 gctggcttaa ctatgcggca tcagagcaga ttgtactgag agtgcaccat atgcggtgtg
     2221 aaataccgca cagatgcgta aggagaaaat accgcatcag gcgccattcg ccattcaggc
     2281 tgcgcaactg ttgggaaggg cgatcggtgc gggcctcttc gctattacgc cagctggcga
     2341 aagggggatg tgctgcaagg cgattaagtt gggtaacgcc agggttttcc cagtcacgac
     2401 gttgtaaaac gacggccagt gaattcgagc tcggtaccct acagttgaag tcggaagttt
     2461 acatacactt aagttggagt cattaaaact cgtttttcaa ctactccaca aatttcttgt
     2521 taacaaacaa tagttttggc aagtcagtta ggacatctac tttgtgcatg acacaagtca
     2581 tttttccaac aattgtttac agacagatta tttcacttat aattcactgt atcacaattc
     2641 cagtgggtca gaagtttaca tacactaagt tgactgtgcc tttaaacagc ttggaaaatt
     2701 ccagaaaatg atgtcatggc tttagaagct tctgatagac taattgacat catttgagtc
     2761 aattggaggt gtacctgtgg atgtatttca aggaattctg tggaatgtgt gtcagttagg
     2821 gtgtggaaag tccccaggct ccccagcagg cagaagtatg caaagcatgc atatcgatac
     2881 tagtttaatt aagatcctct ttgcagctaa tggaccttct aggtcttgaa aggagtggga
     2941 attggctccg gtgcccgtca gtgggcagag cgcacatcgc ccacagtccc cgagaagttg
     3001 gggggagggg tcggcaattg aaccggtgcc tagagaaggt ggcgcggggt aaactgggaa
     3061 agtgatgtcg tgtactggct ccgccttttt cccgagggtg ggggagaacc gtatataagt
     3121 gcagtagtcg ccgtgaacgt tctttttcgc aacgggtttg ccgccagaac acaggtaagt
     3181 gccgtgtgtg gttcccgcgg gcctggcctc tttacgggtt atggcccttg cgtgccttga
     3241 attacttcca cctggctgca gtacgtgatt cttgatcccg agcttcgggt tggaagtggg
     3301 tgggagagtt cgaggccttg cgcttaagga gccccttcgc ctcgtgcttg agttgaggcc
     3361 tggcctgggc gctggggccg ccgcgtgcga atctggtggc accttcgcgc ctgtctcgct
     3421 gctttcgata agtctctagc catttaaaat ttttgatgac ctgctgcgac gctttttttc
     3481 tggcaagata gtcttgtaaa tgcgggccaa gatctgcaca ctggtatttc ggtttttggg
     3541 gccgcgggcg gcgacggggc ccgtgcgtcc cagcgcacat gttcggcgag gcggggcctg
     3601 cgagcgcggc caccgagaat cggacggggg tagtctcaag ctggccggcc tgctctggtg
     3661 cctggcctcg cgccgccgtg tatcgccccg ccctgggcgg caaggctggc ccggtcggca
     3721 ccagttgcgt gagcggaaag atggccgctt cccggccctg ctgcagggag ctcaaaatgg
     3781 aggacgcggc gctcgggaga gcgggcgggt gagtcaccca cacaaaggaa aagggccttt
     3841 ccgtcctcag ccgtcgcttc atgtgactcc acggagtacc gggcgccgtc caggcacctc
     3901 gattagttct cgagcttttg gagtacgtcg tctttaggtt ggggggaggg gttttatgcg
     3961 atggagtttc cccacactga gtgggtggag actgaagtta ggccagcttg gcacttgatg
     4021 taattctcct tggaatttgc cctttttgag tttggatctt ggttcattct caagcctcag
     4081 acagtggttc aaagtttttt tcttccattt caggtgtcgt gaggaattag cttggtacca
     4141 atacggatat caacaagttt gtacaaaaaa gcaggcttta aaggaaccaa ttcagtcgac
     4201 tggatcccac catggggagc agcaagagca agcccaagtc tagaatgaac gacgtagcca
     4261 ttgtgaagga gggctggctg cacaaacgag gggaatatat taaaacctgg cggccacgct
     4321 acttcctcct caagaacgat ggcaccttta ttggctacaa ggaacggcct caggatgtgg
     4381 atcagcgaga gtccccactc aacaacttct cagtggcaca atgccagctg atgaagacag
     4441 agcggccaag gcccaacacc tttatcatcc gctgcctgca gtggaccaca gtcattgagc
     4501 gcaccttcca tgtggaaacg cctgaggagc gggaagaatg ggccaccgcc attcagactg
     4561 tggccgatgg actcaagagg caggaagaag agacgatgga cttccgatca ggctcaccca
     4621 gtgacaactc aggggctgaa gagatggagg tgtccctggc caagcccaag caccgtgtga
     4681 ccatgaacga gtttgagtac ctgaaactac tgggcaaggg cacctttggg aaagtgattc
     4741 tggtgaaaga gaaggccaca ggccgctact atgccatgaa gatcctcaag aaggaggtca
     4801 tcgtcgccaa ggatgaggtt gcccacacgc ttactgagaa ccgtgtcctg cagaactcta
     4861 ggcatccctt ccttacggcc ctcaagtact cattccagac ccacgaccgc ctctgctttg
     4921 tcatggagta tgccaacggg ggcgagctct tcttccacct gtctcgagag cgcgtgttct
     4981 ccgaggaccg ggcccgcttc tatggtgcgg agattgtgtc tgccctggac tacttgcact
     5041 ccgagaagaa cgtggtgtac cgggacctga agctggagaa cctcatgctg gacaaggacg
     5101 ggcacatcaa gataacggac ttcgggctgt gcaaggaggg gatcaaggat ggtgccacta
     5161 tgaagacatt ctgcggaacg ccggagtacc tggcccctga ggtgctggag gacaacgact
     5221 acggccgtgc agtggactgg tgggggctgg gcgtggtcat gtatgagatg atgtgtggcc
     5281 gcctgccctt ctacaaccag gaccacgaga agctgttcga gctgatcctc atggaggaga
     5341 tccgcttccc gcgcacactc ggccctgagg ccaagtccct gctctccggg ctgctcaaga
     5401 aggaccctac acagaggctc ggtgggggct ctgaggatgc caaggagatc atgcagcacc
     5461 ggttctttgc caacatcgtg tggcaggatg tgtatgagaa gaagctgagc ccacctttca
     5521 agccccaggt cacctctgag actgacacca ggtatttcga tgaggagttc acagctcaga
     5581 tgatcaccat cacgccgcct gatcaagatg acagcatgga gtgtgtggac agtgagcgga
     5641 ggccgcactt cccccagttc tcctactcag ccagtggcac agcctaccca tacgacgtcc
     5701 cagactacgc ttgagaattc gcggccgcac tcgagatatc tagacccagc tttcttgtac
     5761 aaagtggttg atatcgcggc cgctgcattc tagttgtggt ttgtccaaac tcatcaatgt
     5821 atcttatcat gtctggatcc gctgatcagc ctcgactgtg ccttctagtt gccagccatc
     5881 tgttgtttgc ccctcccccg tgccttcctt gaccctggaa ggtgccactc ccactgtcct
     5941 ttcctaataa aatgaggaaa ttgcatcgca ttgtctgagt aggtgtcatt ctattctggg
     6001 gggtggggtg gggcaggaca gcaaggggga ggattgggaa gacaatagca ggcatgctgg
     6061 ggatgcggtg ggctctatgg cttctgaggc gggatcccct tgaaatacat ccacaggtac
     6121 acctccaatt gactcaaatg atgtcaatta gtctatcaga agcttctaaa gccatgacat
     6181 cattttctgg aattttccaa gctgtttaaa ggcacagtca acttagtgta tgtaaacttc
     6241 tgacccactg gaattgtgat acagtgaatt ataagtgaaa taatctgtct gtaaacaatt
     6301 gttggaaaaa tgacttgtgt catgcacaaa gtagatgtcc taactgactt gccaaaacta
     6361 ttgtttgtta acaagaaatt tgtggagtag ttgaaaaacg agttttaatg actccaactt
     6421 aagtgtatgt aaacttccga cttcaactgt ataggtctag agtcgacctg caggcatgca
     6481 agcttggcgt aatcatggtc atagctgttt cctgtgtgaa attgttatcc gctcacaatt
     6541 ccacacaaca tacgagccgg aagcataaag tgtaaagcct ggggtgccta atgagtgagc
     6601 taactcacat taattgcgtt gcgctcactg cccgctttcc agtcgggaaa cctgtcgtgc
     6661 cagctgcatt aatgaatcgg ccaacgcgcg ggga
//
