[The description below was written by a language model from this plasmid's Addgene catalogue record and the feature table of its GenBank file.]
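Description:
pT3EF1aH-myr-Akt is a mammalian expression plasmid built on the pT3EF1aH backbone, a Sleeping Beauty (SB) transposon vector. It is propagated in E. coli through a high-copy ColE1/pUC-type origin and selected with ampicillin via the beta-lactamase gene. The catalogue lists a total size of about 7000 bp, while the held sequence record is 6694 bp. According to the depositor's description, this version of the pT3-EF1a vector lacks the loxP sites that otherwise flank the SB inverted repeats, so the integrated cassette is not subject to excision or rearrangement when Cre recombinase is present. It can therefore be combined with Cre in in vivo experiments. The SB inverted repeats themselves are not annotated in the feature table, although they are implied by the description.

The payload is mouse Akt1 (about 1.5 kb), introduced by Gateway cloning and therefore bracketed by attB1 and attB2 sites. Transcription is driven by the strong constitutive human EF-1-alpha promoter, including its first intron, and terminated by the bovine growth hormone polyadenylation signal. The coding region begins with the Src-derived N-myristoylation signal and ends with a C-terminal HA epitope tag. Myristoylation tethers Akt to the membrane, a standard way of making the kinase constitutively active, and the HA tag allows detection of the transgene product. In a transposon vector of this kind, co-delivered SB transposase mobilises the cassette into the host genome for stable expression. The associated publication concerns coactivation of AKT and N-Ras in mouse liver, consistent with use of this plasmid for modelling liver carcinogenesis in vivo.
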