Addgene plasmid #179909: pT3EF1aH-myr-Akt
Purpose: This plasmid is in the pT3-EF1a vector without loxP sites flanking the inverted repeats of SB (sleeping beauty) sequence. Therefore this plasmid can be used with Cre for in vivo studies.
Depositing lab: Xin Chen. Depositing organization: University of California, San Francisco (UCSF). Publication: AKT (v-akt murine thymoma viral oncogene homolog 1) and N-Ras (neuroblastoma ras viral oncogene homolog) coactivation in the mouse liver promotes rapid carcinogenesis by way of mTOR (mammalian target of rapamycin complex 1), FOXM1 (forkhead box M1)/SKP2, and c-Myc pathways. Ho C, Wang C, Mattu S, Destefanis G, Ladu S, Delogu S, Armbruster J, Fan L, Lee SA, Jiang L, Dombrowski F, Evert M, Chen X, Calvisi DF. Hepatology. 2012 Mar;55(3):833-45. doi: 10.1002/hep.24736. Epub 2011 Dec 19. PubMed 21993994.
Backbone
  Vector backbone: pT3EF1aH
  Total vector size (bp): 7000
  Vector type: Mammalian Expression
Growth in bacteria
  Bacterial resistance: Ampicillin, 100 μg/mL
  Growth temperature: 37°C
  Growth strain: DH5alpha
  Copy number: High Copy
Gene/Insert
  Gene/Insert name: Akt1 (alt name: Akt)
  Species: M. musculus (mouse)
  Insert size (bp): 1503
  GenBank ID: NM_001165894
  Entrez Gene: Akt1 (a.k.a. Akt, LTR-akt, PKB, PKB/Akt, PKBalpha, Rac)
  Tag / fusion protein: Myr (N terminal on backbone); HA (C terminal on insert)
  Cloning method: Gateway Cloning
  Sequencing primers: 5′ EF-1a-Fwd; 3′ BGH Reverse
Terms and licenses: Academic/Nonprofit Terms; Industry Terms: Not Available to Industry
How to cite: pT3EF1aH-myr-Akt was a gift from Xin Chen (Addgene plasmid # 179909 ; http://n2t.net/addgene:179909 ; RRID:Addgene_179909)
